>Addgene plasmid #243029 | AiP1754 - pAAV-AiE2309m-minBG-SYFP2-WPRE3-BGHpA | addgene full sequence | sequence record 490254 | Addgene NGS Result
CCTGCAGGCAGCTGCGCGCTCGCTCGCTCACTGAGGCCGCCCGGGCGTCGGGCGACCTTTGGTCGCCCGG
CCTCAGTGAGCGAGCGAGCGCGCAGAGAGGGAGTGGCCAACTCCATCACTAGGGGTTCCTGCGGCCGCAC
GCGTTGTAAGAGTAATAATCGTACACCTGTGTAAAGTTACAAGAAAAAGTAACTGCAAGCCTTGGATAGT
TCCAATGGCCTTCTTTTAGTCCCAGTTTCCCCTAATTCTTTCTTTCAATGACCGTACCTGTGTGTCAAAA
ATTGCAGAAGGGATGGGGACACATATGTAAATGACCAGACCATATGGGTGACCATCCCTAGGCTCCCATG
GCTGGGGATTGTCTCTCTAGGTCCATGTGTAATGGTGTCATCAGACTCAGATGGAAGTGAGATGCAGCCA
CTGATAGAGAAATGCTTTCCATTTCTGGAGCATCTAGGCAGCTTTCTGGGATGAATAAGCCATGGAGGGC
ACAGACTGAAACCGGATATTAGCAGCTTGGGTGCAGGCCCCAGACTTCCTTTCATCTTCTTGAATCAGCA
CCGTGGTGTCCGTGATTATTAGTTTTCCTGGCGTGTGACTCCCACAGCACTGATAAGGTGTCCTTTTCAT
AAATCCACAGGCGTTGCCTTCCTGCCAGCGAGCGGAGCTCGGGCTGGGCATAAAAGTCAGGGCAGAGCCA
TCTATTGCTTACATTTGCTTCTGGGATCCAGATCTTTCGAAGCTAGCGCTACCGGTCGCCACCATGGTGA
GCAAGGGCGAGGAGCTGTTCACCGGGGTGGTGCCCATCCTGGTCGAGCTGGACGGCGACGTAAACGGCCA
CAAGTTCAGCGTGTCCGGCGAGGGCGAGGGCGATGCCACCTACGGCAAGCTGACCCTGAAGCTGATCTGC
ACCACCGGCAAGCTGCCCGTGCCCTGGCCCACCCTCGTGACCACCCTGGGCTACGGCGTGCAGTGCTTCG
CCCGCTACCCCGACCACATGAAGCAGCACGACTTCTTCAAGTCCGCCATGCCCGAAGGCTACGTCCAGGA
GCGCACCATCTTCTTCAAGGACGACGGCAACTACAAGACCCGCGCCGAGGTGAAGTTCGAGGGCGACACC
CTGGTGAACCGCATCGAGCTGAAGGGCATCGACTTCAAGGAGGACGGCAACATCCTGGGGCACAAGCTGG
AGTACAACTACAACAGCCACAACGTCTATATCACCGCCGACAAGCAGAAGAACGGCATCAAGGCCAACTT
CAAGATCCGCCACAACATCGAGGACGGCGGCGTGCAGCTCGCCGACCACTACCAGCAGAACACCCCCATC
GGCGACGGCCCCGTGCTGCTGCCCGACAACCACTACCTGAGCTACCAGTCCAAGCTGAGCAAAGACCCCA
ACGAGAAGCGCGATCACATGGTCCTGCTGGAGTTCGTGACCGCCGCCGGGATCACTCTCGGCATGGACGA
GCTGTACAAGTAAGTCGACGGCGCGCCGCGGCCGCGAATTCGATATCATAATCAACCTCTGGATTACAAA
ATTTGTGAAAGATTGACTGGTATTCTTAACTATGTTGCTCCTTTTACGCTATGTGGATACGCTGCTTTAA
TGCCTTTGTATCATGCTATTGCTTCCCGTATGGCTTTCATTTTCTCCTCCTTGTATAAATCCTGGTTAGT
TCTTGCCACGGCGGAACTCATCGCCGCCTGCCTTGCCCGCTGCTGGACAGGGGCTCGGCTGTTGGGCACT
GACAATTCCGTGGCTCGAGAGATCTTCGACTGTGCCTTCTAGTTGCCAGCCATCTGTTGTTTGCCCCTCC
CCCGTGCCTTCCTTGACCCTGGAAGGTGCCACTCCCACTGTCCTTTCCTAATAAAATGAGGAAATTGCAT
CGCATTGTCTGAGTAGGTGTCATTCTATTCTGGGGGGTGGGGTGGGGCAGGACAGCAAGGGGGAGGATTG
GGAAGACAATAGCAGGCATGAGATCTCACGTGCGGACCGAGCGGCCGCAGGAACCCCTAGTGATGGAGTT
GGCCACTCCCTCTCTGCGCGCTCGCTCGCTCACTGAGGCCGGGCGACCAAAGGTCGCCCGACGCCCGGGC
TTTGCCCGGGCGGCCTCAGTGAGCGAGCGAGCGCGCAGCTGCCTGCAGGGGCGCCTGATGCGGTATTTTC
TCCTTACGCATCTGTGCGGTATTTCACACCGCATA
[95 nt withheld, positions 2206-2300]
T
[46 nt withheld, positions 2302-2347]
C
[141 nt withheld, positions 2349-2489]
CCTTTGACGTTGGAGTCCACGTTCTTT
[37 nt withheld, positions 2517-2553]
ACTCTATCTCGGGCTATTCTTTTGATTTATAAGGGATTTTGCCGATTTCGGTCTATTGGTTAAAAAATGA
GCTGATTTAACAAAAATTTAACGCGAATTTTAACAAAATATTAACGTTTACAATTTTATGGTGCACTCTC
AGTACAATCTGCTCTGATGCCGCATAGTTAAGCCAGCCCCGACACCCGCCAACACCCGCTGACGCGCCCT
GACGGGCTTGTCTGCTCCCGGCATCCGCTTACAGACAAGCTGTGACCGTCTCCGGGAGCTGCATGTGTCA
GAGGTTTTCACCGTCATCACCGAAACGCGCGAGACGAAAGGGCCTCGTGATACGCCTATTTTTATAGGTT
AATGTCATGATAATAATGGTTTCTTAGACGTCAGGTGGCACTTTTCGGGGAAATGTGCGCGGAACCCCTA
TTTGTTTATTTTTCTAAATACATTCAAATATGTATCCGCTCATGAGACAATAACCCTGATAAATGCTTCA
ATAATATTGAAAAAGGAAGAGTATGAGTATTCAACATTTCCGTGTCGCCCTTATTCCCTTTTTTGCGGCA
TTTTGCCTTCCTGTTTTTGCTCACCCAGAAACGCTGGTGAAAGTAAAAGATGCTGAAGATCAGTTGGGTG
CACGAGTGGGTTACATCGAACTGGATCTCAACAGCGGTAAGATCCTTGAGAGTTTTCGCCCCGAAGAACG
TTTTCCAATGATGAGCACTTTTAAAGTTCTGCTATGTGGCGCGGTATTATCCCGTATTGACGCCGGGCAA
GAGCAACTCGGTCGCCGCATACACTATTCTCAGAATGACTTGGTTGAGTACTCACCAGTCACAGAAAAGC
ATCTTACGGATGGCATGACAGTAAGAGAATTATGCAGTGCTGCCATAACCATGAGTGATAACACTGCGGC
CAACTTACTTCTGACAACGATCGGAGGACCGAAGGAGCTAACCGCTTTTTTGCACAACATGGGGGATCAT
GTAACTCGCCTTGATCGTTGGGAACCGGAGCTGAATGAAGCCATACCAAACGACGAGCGTGACACCACGA
TGCCTGTAGCAATGGCAACAACGTTGCGCAAACTATTAACTGGCGAACTACTTACTCTAGCTTCCCGGCA
ACAATTAATAGACTGGATGGAGGCGGATAAAGTTGCAGGACCACTTCTGCGCTCGGCCCTTCCGGCTGGC
TGGTTTATTGCTGATAAATCTGGAGCCGGTGAGCGTGGGTCTCGCGGTATCATTGCAGCACTGGGGCCAG
ATGGTAAGCCCTCCCGTATCGTAGTTATCTACACGACGGGGAGTCAGGCAACTATGGATGAACGAAATAG
ACAGATCGCTGAGATAGGTGCCTCACTGATTAAGCATTGGTAACTGTCAGACCAAGTTTACTCATATATA
CTTTAGATTGATTTAAAACTTCATTTTTAATTTAAAAGGATCTAGGTGAAGATCCTTTTTGATAATCTCA
TGACCAAAATCCCTTAACGTGAGTTTTCGTTCCACTGAGCGTCAGACCCCGTAGAAAAGATCAAAGGATC
TTCTTGAGATCCTTTTTTTCTGCGCGTAATCTGCTGCTTGCAAACAAAAAAACCACCGCTACCAGCGGTG
GTTTGTTTGCCGGATCAAGAGCTACCAACTCTTTTTCCGAAGGTAACTGGCTTCAGCAGAGCGCAGATAC
CAAATACTGTTCTTCTAGTGTAGCCGTAGTTAGGCCACCACTTCAAGAACTCTGTAGCACCGCCTACATA
CCTCGCTCTGCTAATCCTGTTACCAGTGGCTGCTGCCAGTGGCGATAAGTCGTGTCTTACCGGGTTGGAC
TCAAGACGATAGTTACCGGATAAGGCGCAGCGGTCGGGCTGAACGGGGGGTTCGTGCACACAGCCCAGCT
TGGAGCGAACGACCTACACCGAACTGAGATACCTACAGCGTGAGCTATGAGAAAGCGCCACGCTTCCCGA
AGGGAGAAAGGCGGACAGGTATCCGGTAAGCGGCAGGGTCGGAACAGGAGAGCGCACGAGGGAGCTTCCA
GGGGGAAACGCCTGGTATCTTTATAGTCCTGTCGGGTTTCGCCACCTCTGACTTGAGCGTCGATTTTTGT
GATGCTCGTCAGGGGGGCGGAGCCTATGGAAAAACGCCAGCAACGCGGCCTTTTTACGGTTCCTGGCCTT
TTGCTGGCCTTTTGCTCACATGT
Features (pLannotate 1.2.2; 14 found; start..end, strand, type, name):
     12..39      +  repeat_region  AAV2 ITR (fragment): inverted terminal repeat of adeno-associated virus serotype 2 inverted
     68..95      +  repeat_region  AAV2 ITR (fragment): inverted terminal repeat of adeno-associated virus serotype 2 inverted
    764..1480    +  CDS            SYFP2: SYFP2 is a basic (constitutively fluorescent) yellow fluorescent protein published in 2006, derived from Aequorea victoria. It is reported to be a very rapidly-maturing monomer with moderate acid sensitivity.
   1520..1677    +  misc_feature   WPRE (fragment): woodchuck hepatitis virus posttranscriptional regulatory element
   1683..1763    +  misc_feature   WPRE (fragment): woodchuck hepatitis virus posttranscriptional regulatory element
   1780..1891    +  polyA_signal   bGH poly(A) signal: bovine growth hormone polyadenylation signal
   2009..2149    +  repeat_region  AAV2 ITR: inverted terminal repeat of adeno-associated virus serotype 2 inverted
   2154..2205    -  misc_feature   bom (fragment): basis of mobility region from pBR322
   2224..2679    +  rep_origin     f1 ori (sequence partly withheld): f1 bacteriophage origin of replication; arrow indicates direction of (+) strand synthesis
   2680..2729    -  misc_feature   bom (fragment): basis of mobility region from pBR322
   2831..2866    -  CDS            rop (fragment): Rop protein, which maintains plasmids at low copy number; rop
   2961..3065    +  promoter       AmpR promoter: bla
   3066..3926    +  CDS            AmpR: β-lactamase; bla; confers resistance to ampicillin, carbenicillin, and related antibiotics
   4097..4685    +  rep_origin     ori: high-copy-number ColE1/pMB1/pBR322/pUC origin of replication
