[The description below was written by a language model from this plasmid's Addgene catalogue record and pLannotate feature annotations shown in this document.]
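Description:
AiP1754 - pAAV-AiE2309m-minBG-SYFP2-WPRE3-BGHpA is an AAV transfer plasmid built on a pAAV2 backbone and intended for packaging into recombinant adeno-associated virus for delivery to brain tissue. In bacteria it is maintained at high copy through a ColE1/pUC-type origin and selected with ampicillin via the β-lactamase gene and its native promoter. An f1 phage origin is also present, along with short remnants of the pBR322 bom and rop regions that are backbone leftovers rather than functional elements. The deposit specifies a recombination-deficient growth strain, a common choice for keeping the repeat-rich ITRs intact.

The payload lies between AAV2 inverted terminal repeats, which provide the signals for genome replication and encapsidation. The 3' ITR is annotated in full, whereas the 5' ITR is detected only as two short fragments in the sequencing result. According to the construct name, the enhancer AiE2309m is placed upstream of a minimal beta-globin promoter (minBG). Neither element is annotated in the feature table, but the unannotated stretch ahead of the reporter is where they would sit. A minimal promoter has little activity on its own, so expression depends on the enhancer, which is described as designed to drive transgene expression in specific populations of brain cells. The record does not state which populations. The expressed gene is SYFP2, a rapidly maturing monomeric yellow fluorescent protein, followed by WPRE3, a shortened woodchuck posttranscriptional regulatory element (seen as two WPRE fragments) that boosts transcript expression while saving packaging space, and a bovine growth hormone polyadenylation signal. The construct serves as an enhancer-reporter virus for fluorescently labelling and assessing the cell populations in which AiE2309m is active.
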