Addgene plasmid #243029: AiP1754 - pAAV-AiE2309m-minBG-SYFP2-WPRE3-BGHpA
Purpose: AiE2309m is an enhancer sequence designed to drive AAV-mediated transgene expression in specific populations of brain cells.
Depositing lab: Allen Institute for Brain Science & Bosiljka Tasic. Depositing organization: Allen Institute.
Backbone
  Vector backbone: pAAV2
  Vector type: AAV
Growth in bacteria
  Bacterial resistance: Ampicillin, 100 μg/mL
  Growth temperature: 37°C
  Growth strain: NEB Stable
  Copy number: High Copy
Gene/Insert
  Gene/Insert name: SYFP2
  Species: Synthetic
  Cloning method: Gibson Cloning
Terms and licenses: Academic/Nonprofit Terms; Industry Terms: Not Available to Industry
How to cite: AiP1754 - pAAV-AiE2309m-minBG-SYFP2-WPRE3-BGHpA was a gift from Allen Institute for Brain Science & Bosiljka Tasic (Addgene plasmid # 243029 ; http://n2t.net/addgene:243029 ; RRID:Addgene_243029)
